Addgene plasmid #206452: pAc5.1-PH-mEGFP-Bruno isoform A (JM165)
Purpose: Bruno expression in Schneider cells for imaging
Depositing lab: Mandy Jeske. Depositing organization: Universitaet Heidelberg. Publication: ReLo is a simple and rapid colocalization assay to identify and characterize direct protein-protein interactions. Salgania HK, Metz J, Jeske M. Nat Commun. 2024 Apr 3;15(1):2875. doi: 10.1038/s41467-024-47233-4. PubMed 38570497.
Backbone
  Vector backbone: JM050-pAc5.1 PH mEGFP
  Vector type: Insect Expression
Growth in bacteria
  Bacterial resistance: Ampicillin, 100 μg/mL
  Growth temperature: 37°C
  Growth strain: DH5alpha
  Copy number: High Copy
Gene/Insert
  Gene/Insert name: Bruno
  Species: D. melanogaster (fly)
  Entrez Gene: aret (a.k.a. Dmel_CG31762, ARET, Aret, BcDNA:GM15173, Bru, Bruno, CG31762, CG6319, Dm Bru, Dmel\CG31762, NEST:bs01g04, NEST:bs34h11, aret/bruno1, arrest/Bruno, bru, bruno, ms(2)01284)
  Tag / fusion protein: PH mEGFP (N terminal on insert)
  Cloning method: Restriction Enzyme; 5′ cloning site Unknown (unknown if destroyed)
Terms and licenses: Academic/Nonprofit Terms; Industry Terms: Not Available to Industry
Depositor comments: Please visit https://www.biorxiv.org/content/10.1101/2022.03.04.482790v2 for bioRxiv preprint.
How to cite: pAc5.1-PH-mEGFP-Bruno isoform A (JM165) was a gift from Mandy Jeske (Addgene plasmid # 206452 ; http://n2t.net/addgene:206452 ; RRID:Addgene_206452)
