[The description below was written by a language model from this plasmid's Addgene catalogue record and pLannotate feature annotations shown in this document.]
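Description:
pAc5.1-PH-mEGFP-Bruno isoform A (JM165) is an 8.3 kb insect expression plasmid built on a pAc5.1 derivative that already carries a PH-mEGFP fusion module. It is propagated in E. coli as a high-copy plasmid through a ColE1/pUC-type origin and selected with ampicillin via the β-lactamase gene and its native promoter. The record lists no selectable marker for insect cells, which is consistent with transient transfection. A partial tetracycline-resistance fragment and a short SV40 large T fragment are annotated next to the polyadenylation region and appear to be non-functional backbone remnants.

Expression is driven by the strong constitutive Drosophila actin 5C (Ac5) promoter and terminated by an SV40 poly(A) signal. The open reading frame begins with a fragment of rat phospholipase C δ1 corresponding to its pleckstrin homology (PH) domain, which binds phosphatidylinositol 4,5-bisphosphate and so anchors the fusion at the plasma membrane. This is followed by monomeric EGFP and then Drosophila melanogaster Bruno (the aret gene product, isoform A). The annotation software labelled part of the Bruno region as a chicken CELF1 fragment, reflecting homology within this family of RNA-binding proteins rather than a chicken insert. A backbone V5 epitope sequence lies downstream of the insert, but the record does not say whether it is translated in frame with Bruno.

The stated purpose is Bruno expression in Schneider cells for imaging. The associated publication describes a colocalization assay for direct protein-protein interactions. In such an assay, a membrane-tethered green fusion like this one would plausibly serve as the anchored partner, with relocalization of a co-expressed protein to the membrane indicating binding.
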