Features (pLannotate 1.2.2; 11 found; start..end, strand, type, name):
      8..2517    +  promoter       Ac5 promoter: Drosophila melanogaster actin 5C promoter
   2537..2929    +  CDS            Plcd1 (fragment): PLCD1_RAT - Experimental evidence at protein level: Swiss-Prot protein existence level 1. The production of the second messenger molecules diacylglycerol (DAG) and inositol 1,4,5-trisphosphate (IP3) is mediated by activated phosphatidylinositol-specific phospholipase C enzymes (PubMed:16000311). Essential for trophoblast and placental development (By similarity). Binds phosphatidylinositol 4,5-bisphosphate (By similarity). From Rattus norvegicus (Rat).
   2939..3655    +  CDS            mEGFP: mEGFP is a basic (constitutively fluorescent) green fluorescent protein published in 2002, derived from Aequorea victoria. It has moderate acid sensitivity.
   4112..5491    +  CDS            CELF1 (fragment): CELF1_CHICK - Also known as BRUL, CUGBP1. Experimental evidence at protein level: Swiss-Prot protein existence level 1. RNA-binding protein that may be involved in pre-mRNA alternative splicing, mRNA translation activation and stability. From Gallus gallus (Chicken).
   5552..5593    +  CDS            V5 tag: epitope tag from simian virus 5
   5693..5827    -  polyA_signal   SV40 poly(A) signal: SV40 polyadenylation signal
   5850..5934    -  CDS            large T antigen (fragment): large T antigen from SV40 (simian virus 40)
   5935..6382    +  CDS            TcR (fragment): tetracycline efflux protein; tet; confers resistance to tetracycline
   6428..7016    -  rep_origin     ori: high-copy-number ColE1/pMB1/pBR322/pUC origin of replication
   7187..8047    -  CDS            AmpR: β-lactamase; bla; confers resistance to ampicillin, carbenicillin, and related antibiotics
   8048..8152    -  promoter       AmpR promoter: bla
>Addgene plasmid #206452 | pAc5.1-PH-mEGFP-Bruno isoform A (JM165) | addgene full sequence | sequence record 407181 | Addgene NGS Result
AAAAAATCATGAATGGCATCAACTCTGAATCAAATCTTTGCAGATGCACCTACTTCTCATTTCCACTGTC
ACATCATTTTTCCAGATCTCGCTGCCTGTTATGTGGCCCACAAACCAAGACACGTTTTATGGCCATTAAA
GCTGGCTGATCGTCGCCAAACACCAAATACATAATGAATATGTACACATTCGAGAAAGAAGCGATCAAAG
AAGCGTCTTCGGGCGGAGTAGGAGAATGCGGAGGAGAAGGAGAACGAGCTGATCTAGTATCTCTCCACAA
TCCAATGCCAACTGACCAACTGGCCATATTCGGAGCAATTTGAAGCCAATTTCCATCGCCTGGCGATCGC
TCCATTCTTGGCTATATGTTTTTCACCGTTACCCGGGGCCATTTTCAAAGACTCGTCGGCAAGATAAGAT
TGTGTCACTCGCTGTCTCTCTTCATTTGTCGAAGAATGCTGAGGAATTTCGCGATGACGTCGGCGAGTAT
TTTGAAGAATGAGAATAATTTGTATTTATACGAAAATCAGTTAGTGGAATTTTCTACAAAAACATGTTAT
CTATAGATAATTTTGTTGCAAAATATGTTGACTATGACAAAGATTGTATGTATATACCTTTAATGTATTC
TCATTTTCTTATGTATTTATAATGGCAATGATGATACTGATGATATTTTAAGATGATGCCAGACCAAAAG
GCTTGAATTTCTGCGTCTTTTGCCGAACGCAGTGCATGTGCAATTGTTGTTTTTTGGAATATTCAATTTT
CGGACTGTCCGCTTTGATTTCAGTTTCTTGGCTTATTCAAAAAGCAAAGTAAAGCCAAAAAAGCGAGATG
GCAATACCAAATGCGGCAAAACGGTAGTGGAAGGAAAGGGGTGCGGGGCAGCGGAAGGAAGGGTGGGGCG
GGGCGTGGCGGGGTCTGTGGCTGGGCGCGACGTCACCGACGTTGGAGCCACTCCTTTGACCATGTGTGCG
TGTGTGTATTATTCGTGTCTCGCCACTCGCCGGTTGTTTTTTTCTTTTTATGCTGCGCTCTCTCTAGCGC
CATCTCGCTTACGCATGCTCAACGCACCGCATGTTGCCGTTTCCTTTTATGCGTCATTTTGGCTCGAAAT
AGGCAATTATTTAAACAAAGATTAGTCAACGAAAACGCTAAAATAAATAAGTCTACAATATGGTTACTTA
TTGCCATGTGTGTGCAGCCAACGATAGCAACAAAAGCAACAACACAGGTGGCTTTCCCTCTTTCACTTTT
TGTTTGCAAGCCGCGTGCGAGCAAGACGGCACGACCGGCAAACGCAATTACGCTGACAAAGAGCAGACGA
AGTTTTGGCGAAAAACATCAAGGCGCCTGATACGAATGCATTTGCAATAACAATTGCGATATTTAATATT
GTTTATGAAGCTGTTTGACTTCAAAACACACAAAAAAAAAAATAAAACAAATTATTTGAAAGAGAATTAG
GAATCGGACGCTTATCGTTAGGGTAACAACAAGAAATGCTTACTGAGTCACAGCCTCTGGAAAACTGCCG
CAAGCCAGAGAGAGAGAGAAAAAGAGGGAGAGCAGCTTAGACCGCATGTGCTTGTGTGTGAGGCGTCTCT
CTCTTCGTCTCTGTTGCGCAAACGCATAGACTGCACTGAAAAAATCGATTACCTATTTTTTATGAATGAA
TATTTGCACTATTACTATTCAAAACTATTAAGATAGCAATCACATTCAATAGCCAAATACTATACCACCT
GAGCGATGCAACGAAATGATCAATTTGAGCAAAAATGCTGCATATTTAGGACGGCATCATTATAGAAATG
CTTCTTGCTGTGTACTTTTCTCTCGTCTGGCAGCTGTTTCGCCGTTATTGTTAAAACCGGCTTAAGTTAG
GTGTGTTTTCTACGACTAGTGAATGCCCTACTAGAAGATGTGTGTTGCACAAAATGTCCCTGGAATAACC
AATTTGAAGTGCAGATAGCAGTAAACGTAAGCTAATATGAATATTATTTAACTGTAATGTTTTAATATCG
CTGGACATTACTAATAAACCCACTATAAACACATGTACATATGTATGTTTTGGCATACAATGAGTAGTTG
GGGAAAAAATGTGTAAAAGCACCGTGACCATCACAGCATAAAGATAACCAGCTGAAGTATCGAATATGAG
TAACCCCCAAATTGAATCACATGCCGCAACTGATAGGACCCATGGAAGTACACTCTTCATGGCGATATAC
AAGACACACACAAGCACGAACACCCAGTTGCGGAGGAAATTCTCCGTAAATGAAAACCCAATCGGCGAAC
AATTCATACCCATATATGGTAAAAGTTTTGAACGCGACTTGAGAGCGGAGAGCATTGCGGCTGATAAGGT
TTTAGCGCTAAGCGGGCTTTATAAAACGGGCTGCGGGACCAGTTTTCATATCACTACCGTTTGAGTTCTT
GTGCTGTGTGGATACTCCTCCCGACACAAAGCCGCTCCATCAGCCAGCAGTCGTCTAATCCAGAGACCCC
GGATCGGGGTACCAACATGCACGGTCTCCAGGATGATCCAGATCTGCAGGCTCTGCTGAAAGGTTCTCAG
CTCCTCAAAGTCAAAAGCAGCTCCTGGCGTCGTGAACGCTTCTACAAACTGCAGGAGGACTGCAAAACCA
TCTGGCAGGAATCCCGTAAAGTAATGCGCTCCCCAGAGTCTCAGCTCTTCAGCATTGAGGACATTCAGGA
GGTACGTATGGGTCACCGTACCGAAGGTCTGGAGAAATTCGCTCGCGATATCCCAGAAGATCGCTGCTTC
TCTATCGTCTTCAAAGACCAGCGCAACACCCTGGATCTGATTGCTCCATCTCCAGCAGATGCTCAGCACT
GGGTTCAGGGTCTCCGCAAAATCATTCACCACTCCGGTTCTATGGACCAGCGTCAGAAAGGTACCATCAT
GGTGAGCAAGGGCGAGGAGCTGTTCACCGGGGTGGTGCCCATCCTGGTCGAGCTGGACGGCGACGTAAAC
GGCCACAAGTTCAGCGTGTCCGGCGAGGGCGAGGGCGATGCCACCTACGGCAAGCTGACCCTGAAGTTCA
TCTGCACCACCGGCAAGCTGCCCGTGCCCTGGCCCACCCTCGTGACCACCCTGACCTACGGCGTGCAGTG
CTTCAGCCGCTACCCCGACCACATGAAGCAGCACGACTTCTTCAAGTCCGCCATGCCCGAAGGCTACGTC
CAGGAGCGCACCATCTTCTTCAAGGACGACGGCAACTACAAGACCCGCGCCGAGGTGAAGTTCGAGGGCG
ACACCCTGGTGAACCGCATCGAGCTGAAGGGCATCGACTTCAAGGAGGACGGCAACATCCTGGGGCACAA
GCTGGAGTACAACTACAACAGCCACAACGTCTATATCATGGCCGACAAGCAGAAGAACGGCATCAAGGTG
AACTTCAAGATCCGCCACAACATCGAGGACGGCAGCGTGCAGCTCGCCGACCACTACCAGCAGAACACCC
CCATCGGCGACGGCCCCGTGCTGCTGCCCGACAACCACTACCTGAGCACCCAGTCCAAGCTGAGCAAAGA
CCCCAACGAGAAGCGCGATCACATGGTCCTGCTGGAGTTCGTGACCGCCGCCGGGATCACTCTCGGCATG
GACGAGCTGTACAAGCCAAGCTTGAATTCTGCAACGTGCATGTTCACCAGCCGCGCTTCGTTTTTGGCCA
ATCGCCGCATGATTTTCGATTTCTCCGAGAAGAACAACGATATCTACTTGGATGCTTTTGGTATGAGTGA
TAAGAGCAGCAGTGCAACGAACAGCCTGCCGAATAGTCCCATACACAGCAACAACAATAATCCATCGCTG
CTGAACAACAACAACAATAACAGCAACGGCACCAGCAGCAACAACAGCTTAAACGTTGGCAACAACAACA
GCAATCCGAGCTTGGGCGGCAGCAACAGCAACGCACTGGTTTCCGTAGGCAGCAACGGTATAATGTCCGC
CGCCGGTTTGGTCAACAACAATAACAATCCGTGCAGCGCCAACCGCAATGTGGTCGCCATGGTCGACGAT
GACGCCTGCTTCCGTCTGGATACGGACGCCACGGTGACGTACGGCGAGAAGGAACCGGATCCGGACAACA
TCAAGATGTTCGTCGGCCAGGTGCCCAAGTCGATGGACGAGTCGCAGCTGCGCGAGATGTTCGAGGAGTA
CGGCGCCGTGCACTCGATCAACGTTCTGCGGGACAAGGCTACCGGAATTAGCAAGGGTTGCTGCTTTGTG
ACATTTTATACGAGACACGCCGCCCTGAAAGCCCAGGATGCTTTGCATAATGTTAAGACGCTAAATGGGA
TGTACCATCCCATTCAAATGAAGCCCGCCGATAGCGAGAATCGCAATGAACGCAAACTCTTTGTGGGTAT
GCTAAACAAGAAGCTGAACGAGAACGACGTTCGCAAGCTATTTGAAGTCCACGGAGCCATCGAGGAGTGC
ACCGTCCTTCGGGACCAAAACGGACAGAGCAAGGGTTGTGCCTTCGTCACATTCGCCACCAAGCACGCTG
CCATTTCGGCCATTAAAGTGACCCTGAGCCAGAACAAGATCATGGAGGGCTGCACATCGCCGCTGGTCGT
CAAGTTCGCCGATACGCAAAAAGAGAAGGAGCAGAAGAAGATTCAGCAAATTCAGGCCAATCTCTGGAAC
CTGGCCAGCAACATCAACATACCTCTGGGCCAAACGGCCACCAGCGTGACCACGCCCATCCTGCCCAATC
CGCCGCAGCAGCCTTCGCCGGTTCTCGGCGCAGATGCCATTACCCCGGCCTCCATTCAACTGCTGCAGCA
GCTGCAGGCGGTGGGACTGCAGCACCAGTTGTTGCAAGCCCTCACAGGACTGGGAGCCCAGCAGAGCAGC
TCGGCGACGGACACCAGCGCTGTGGCGGCCGCAGGACTTTTGACCCCGATGACCGTCCAGAATCTAGCGG
CCATTGCGGCCATGACGCAGCCGAGTCTCTCGAATGCCGCCGCGGCAGCCGCCGCTGCCACATCGCCTGG
AAGCGCCCAACTGACCAACACGGCTGCGCTGCTCTGGTCCGATCCGAATCCAATGGCATCGGCATATATG
TCAACAGCCGCCGGTCTGCCGCAATTCGGGAGCGCCAGTGCATTGTCCACTTCGCCGCTGGCCAGCGTTG
CCCTCAGCGCCGCAGCCGCCGCCGCAGCGGGAAAGCAGATTGAAGGACCCGAGGGCTGCAACCTTTTCAT
CTACCATCTGCCGCAGGAGTTCACCGATACGGATCTGGCCTCCACGTTCCTGCCCTTCGGCAATGTGATC
TCGGCCAAGGTGTTCATCGACAAACAGACGAGCCTGTCGAAGTGCTTCGGGTTTGTCTCCTTCGACAATC
CGGACTCGGCCCAGGTGGCCATAAAGGCGATGAACGGCTTCCAGGTGGGCACCAAGCGTCTCAAGGTGCA
GCTGAAGAAGCCCAAGGACTCGAAGCCCTACTAGGCATGAGATATCCAGCACAGTGGCGGCCGCTCGAGT
CTAGAGGGCCCGCGGTTCGAAGGTAAGCCTATCCCTAACCCTCTCCTCGGTCTCGATTCTACGCGTACCG
GTCATCATCACCATCACCATTGAGTTTAAACCCGCTGATCAGCCTCGACTGTGCCTTCTAAGGCCTGAGC
TCGCTGATCAGCCTCGATCGAGGATCCAGACATGATAAGATACATTGATGAGTTTGGACAAACCACAACT
AGAATGCAGTGAAAAAAATGCTTTATTTGTGAAATTTGTGATGCTATTGCTTTATTTGTAACCATTATAA
GCTGCAATAAACAAGTTAACAACAACAATTGCATTCATTTTATGTTTCAGGTTCAGGGGGAGGTGTGGGA
GGTTTTTTAAAGCAAGTAAAACCTCTACAAATGTGGTATGGCTGATTATGATCAGTCGACCGATGCCCTT
GAGAGCCTTCAACCCAGTCAGCTCCTTCCGGTGGGCGCGGGGCATGACTATCGTCGCCGCACTTATGACT
GTCTTCTTTATCATGCAACTCGTAGGACAGGTGCCGGCAGCGCTCTGGGTCATTTTCGGCGAGGACCGCT
TTCGCTGGAGCGCGACGATGATCGGCCTGTCGCTTGCGGTATTCGGAATCTTGCACGCCCTCGCTCAAGC
CTTCGTCACTGGTCCCGCCACCAAACGTTTCGGCGAGAAGCAGGCCATTATCGCCGGCATGGCGGCCGAC
GCGCTGGGCTACGTCTTGCTGGCGTTCGCGACGCGAGGCTGGATGGCCTTCCCCATTATGATTCTTCTCG
CTTCCGGCGGCATCGGGATGCCCGCGTTGCAGGCCATGCTGTCCAGGCAGGTAGATGACGACCATCAGGG
ACAGCTTCAAGGCCAGCAAAAGGCCAGGAACCGTAAAAAGGCCGCGTTGCTGGCGTTTTTCCATAGGCTC
CGCCCCCCTGACGAGCATCACAAAAATCGACGCTCAAGTCAGAGGTGGCGAAACCCGACAGGACTATAAA
GATACCAGGCGTTTCCCCCTGGAAGCTCCCTCGTGCGCTCTCCTGTTCCGACCCTGCCGCTTACCGGATA
CCTGTCCGCCTTTCTCCCTTCGGGAAGCGTGGCGCTTTCTCATAGCTCACGCTGTAGGTATCTCAGTTCG
GTGTAGGTCGTTCGCTCCAAGCTGGGCTGTGTGCACGAACCCCCCGTTCAGCCCGACCGCTGCGCCTTAT
CCGGTAACTATCGTCTTGAGTCCAACCCGGTAAGACACGACTTATCGCCACTGGCAGCAGCCACTGGTAA
CAGGATTAGCAGAGCGAGGTATGTAGGCGGTGCTACAGAGTTCTTGAAGTGGTGGCCTAACTACGGCTAC
ACTAGAAGGACAGTATTTGGTATCTGCGCTCTGCTGAAGCCAGTTACCTTCGGAAAAAGAGTTGGTAGCT
CTTGATCCGGCAAACAAACCACCGCTGGTAGCGGTGGTTTTTTTGTTTGCAAGCAGCAGATTACGCGCAG
AAAAAAAGGATCTCAAGAAGATCCTTTGATCTTTTCTACGGGGTCTGACGCTCAGTGGAACGAAAACTCA
CGTTAAGGGATTTTGGTCATGAGATTATCAAAAAGGATCTTCACCTAGATCCTTTTAAATTAAAAATGAA
GTTTTAAATCAATCTAAAGTATATATGAGTAAACTTGGTCTGACAGTTACCAATGCTTAATCAGTGAGGC
ACCTATCTCAGCGATCTGTCTATTTCGTTCATCCATAGTTGCCTGACTCCCCGTCGTGTAGATAACTACG
ATACGGGAGGGCTTACCATCTGGCCCCAGTGCTGCAATGATACCGCGAGACCCACGCTCACCGGCTCCAG
ATTTATCAGCAATAAACCAGCCAGCCGGAAGGGCCGAGCGCAGAAGTGGTCCTGCAACTTTATCCGCCTC
CATCCAGTCTATTAATTGTTGCCGGGAAGCTAGAGTAAGTAGTTCGCCAGTTAATAGTTTGCGCAACGTT
GTTGCCATTGCTGCAGGCATCGTGGTGTCACGCTCGTCGTTTGGTATGGCTTCATTCAGCTCCGGTTCCC
AACGATCAAGGCGAGTTACATGATCCCCCATGTTGTGCAAAAAAGCGGTTAGCTCCTTCGGTCCTCCGAT
CGTTGTCAGAAGTAAGTTGGCCGCAGTGTTATCACTCATGGTTATGGCAGCACTGCATAATTCTCTTACT
GTCATGCCATCCGTAAGATGCTTTTCTGTGACTGGTGAGTACTCAACCAAGTCATTCTGAGAATAGTGTA
TGCGGCGACCGAGTTGCTCTTGCCCGGCGTCAACACGGGATAATACCGCGCCACATAGCAGAACTTTAAA
AGTGCTCATCATTGGAAAACGTTCTTCGGGGCGAAAACTCTCAAGGATCTTACCGCTGTTGAGATCCAGT
TCGATGTAACCCACTCGTGCACCCAACTGATCTTCAGCATCTTTTACTTTCACCAGCGTTTCTGGGTGAG
CAAAAACAGGAAGGCAAAATGCCGCAAAAAAGGGAATAAGGGCGACACGGAAATGTTGAATACTCATACT
CTTCCTTTTTCAATATTATTGAAGCATTTATCAGGGTTATTGTCTCATGAGCGGATACATATTTGAATGT
ATTTAGAAAAATAAACAAATAGGGGTTCCGCGCACATTTCCCCGAAAAGTGCCACCTGACGTCTAAGAAA
CCATTATTATCATGACATTAACCTATAAAAATAGGCGTATCACGAGGCCCTTTCGTCTTCAAGAATTAAT
TCTATATTCTAAAAACACAAATGATACTTCTAAA
