>Addgene plasmid #206452 | pAc5.1-PH-mEGFP-Bruno isoform A (JM165) | depositor partial sequence | sequence record 401722 | Dm Bruno isoA
ATGTTCACCAGCCGCGCTTCGTTTTTGGCCAATCGCCGCATGATTTTCGATTTCTCCGAGAAGAACAACG
ATATCTACTTGGATGCTTTTGGTATGAGTGATAAGAGCAGCAGTGCAACGAACAGCCTGCCGAATAGTCC
CATACACAGCAACAACAATAATCCATCGCTGCTGAACAACAACAACAATAACAGCAACGGCACCAGCAGC
AACAACAGCTTAAACGTTGGCAACAACAACAGCAATCCGAGCTTGGGCGGCAGCAACAGCAACGCACTGG
TTTCCGTAGGCAGCAACGGTATAATGTCCGCCGCCGGTTTGGTCAACAACAATAACAATCCGTGCAGCGC
CAACCGCAATGTGGTCGCCATGGTCGACGATGACGCCTGCTTCCGTCTGGATACGGACGCCACGGTGACG
TACGGCGAGAAGGAACCGGATCCGGACAACATCAAGATGTTCGTCGGCCAGGTGCCCAAGTCGATGGACG
AGTCGCAGCTGCGCGAGATGTTCGAGGAGTACGGCGCCGTGCACTCGATCAACGTTCTGCGGGACAAGGC
TACCGGAATTAGCAAGGGTTGCTGCTTTGTGACATTTTATACGAGACACGCCGCCCTGAAAGCCCAGGAT
GCTTTGCATAATGTTAAGACGCTAAATGGGATGTACCATCCCATTCAAATGAAGCCCGCCGATAGCGAGA
ATCGCAATGAACGCAAACTCTTTGTGGGTATGCTAAACAAGAAGCTGAACGAGAACGACGTTCGCAAGCT
ATTTGAAGTCCACGGAGCCATCGAGGAGTGCACCGTCCTTCGGGACCAAAACGGACAGAGCAAGGGTTGT
GCCTTCGTCACATTCGCCACCAAGCACGCTGCCATTTCGGCCATTAAAGTGACCCTGAGCCAGAACAAGA
TCATGGAGGGCTGCACATCGCCGCTGGTCGTCAAGTTCGCCGATACGCAAAAAGAGAAGGAGCAGAAGAA
GATTCAGCAAATTCAGGCCAATCTCTGGAACCTGGCCAGCAACATCAACATACCTCTGGGCCAAACGGCC
ACCAGCGTGACCACGCCCATCCTGCCCAATCCGCCGCAGCAGCCTTCGCCGGTTCTCGGCGCAGATGCCA
TTACCCCGGCCTCCATTCAACTGCTGCAGCAGCTGCAGGCGGTGGGACTGCAGCACCAGTTGTTGCAAGC
CCTCACAGGACTGGGAGCCCAGCAGAGCAGCTCGGCGACGGACACCAGCGCTGTGGCGGCCGCAGGACTT
TTGACCCCGATGACCGTCCAGAATCTAGCGGCCATTGCGGCCATGACGCAGCCGAGTCTCTCGAATGCCG
CCGCGGCAGCCGCCGCTGCCACATCGCCTGGAAGCGCCCAACTGACCAACACGGCTGCGCTGCTCTGGTC
CGATCCGAATCCAATGGCATCGGCATATATGTCAACAGCCGCCGGTCTGCCGCAATTCGGGAGCGCCAGT
GCATTGTCCACTTCGCCGCTGGCCAGCGTTGCCCTCAGCGCCGCAGCCGCCGCCGCAGCGGGAAAGCAGA
TTGAAGGACCCGAGGGCTGCAACCTTTTCATCTACCATCTGCCGCAGGAGTTCACCGATACGGATCTGGC
CTCCACGTTCCTGCCCTTCGGCAATGTGATCTCGGCCAAGGTGTTCATCGACAAACAGACGAGCCTGTCG
AAGTGCTTCGGGTTTGTCTCCTTCGACAATCCGGACTCGGCCCAGGTGGCCATAAAGGCGATGAACGGCT
TCCAGGTGGGCACCAAGCGTCTCAAGGTGCAGCTGAAGAAGCCCAAGGACTCGAAGCCCTAC
